Addgene plasmid #66135: pET11a+D77R/T214V
Purpose: Expresses the D77R/T214V mutant of CYP119
Depositing lab: Teruyuki Nagamune. Depositing organization: The University of Tokyo. Publication: Electron donation to an archaeal cytochrome P450 is enhanced by PCNA-mediated selective complex formation with foreign redox proteins. Suzuki R, Hirakawa H, Nagamune T. Biotechnol J. 2014 Dec;9(12):1573-81. doi: 10.1002/biot.201400007. Epub 2014 Jul 21. PubMed 24924478.
Backbone
  Vector backbone: pET-11a
  Backbone manufacturer: Novagen
  Backbone size w/o insert (bp): 5639
  Total vector size (bp): 6748
  Vector type: Bacterial Expression
Growth in bacteria
  Bacterial resistance: Ampicillin, 100 μg/mL
  Growth temperature: 37°C
  Growth strain: DH5alpha
  Copy number: Low Copy
Gene/Insert
  Gene/Insert name: CYP119
  Insert size (bp): 1109
  Mutation: D77R, T214V
  Entrez Gene: cyp119 (a.k.a. Saci_2081)
  Promoter: T7 promoter
  Cloning method: Restriction Enzyme; 5′ cloning site NdeI (not destroyed); 3′ cloning site BamHI (not destroyed)
  Sequencing primers: 5′ T7; 3′ T7 Terminal
Terms and licenses: Academic/Nonprofit Terms; Industry Terms: Not Available to Industry
Depositor comments: We cloned the CYP119 gene from the cell suspension of S. solfataricus P1 strain (ATCC 35091).
How to cite: pET11a+D77R/T214V was a gift from Teruyuki Nagamune (Addgene plasmid # 66135 ; http://n2t.net/addgene:66135 ; RRID:Addgene_66135)
