[The description below was written by a language model from this plasmid's Addgene catalogue record and pLannotate feature annotations shown in this document.]
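Description:
pET11a+D77R/T214V is a bacterial expression plasmid built on the Novagen pET-11a backbone, carrying a double-mutant version of the archaeal cytochrome P450 CYP119. It replicates in E. coli from a pBR322-type ColE1 origin. The bom mobility region and the rop gene are retained, and rop keeps copy number low, consistent with the catalogue's "low copy" designation. Selection is by ampicillin through the bla β-lactamase gene and its own promoter. Several short fragments of the tetracycline resistance gene and its promoter are annotated around the expression cassette. These are non-functional remnants of the pBR322 ancestry interrupted by the cloning region, not a usable marker.

The CYP119 coding sequence, about 1.1 kb, was inserted between NdeI and BamHI, and both sites are preserved. It lies downstream of a T7 promoter fused to a lac operator and the efficient T7 gene 10 ribosome binding site, and is followed by the T7 terminator. The plasmid-borne lacI gene supplies lac repressor, so transcription stays repressed until IPTG is added in a host that provides T7 RNA polymerase. No affinity tag is listed. A short fragment resembling T7 gene 10 sequence is annotated after the insert, between the BamHI site and the terminator, and appears to be residual backbone sequence rather than part of the protein.

The insert carries the D77R and T214V substitutions. The depositor states the gene was cloned from Sulfolobus solfataricus P1 cells, whereas the gene identifier and the automated annotation match the Sulfolobus acidocaldarius protein. The associated publication concerns enhancing electron transfer to an archaeal P450 from foreign redox partner proteins, which suggests the plasmid is used to produce this mutant enzyme recombinantly for such studies.
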