Features (pLannotate 1.2.2; 19 found; start..end, strand, type, name):
    104..208     +  promoter       AmpR promoter: bla
    209..1069    +  CDS            AmpR: β-lactamase; bla; confers resistance to ampicillin, carbenicillin, and related antibiotics
   1240..1828    +  rep_origin     ori: high-copy-number ColE1/pMB1/pBR322/pUC origin of replication
   2014..2156    -  misc_feature   bom: basis of mobility region from pBR322
   2258..2449    -  CDS            rop: Rop protein, which maintains plasmids at low copy number; rop
   2466..2846    +  CDS            YPB1_ECOLX: Protein predicted: Swiss-Prot protein existence level 4. From Escherichia coli.
   3088..3712    -  CDS            TcR (fragment): tetracycline efflux protein; tet; confers resistance to tetracycline
   3727..3748    -  protein_bind   CAP binding site: CAP binding activates transcription in the presence of cAMP. E. coli catabolite activator protein
   3761..4843    -  CDS            lacI: lac repressor; lacI; The lac repressor binds to the lac operator to inhibit transcription in E. coli. This inhibition can be relieved by adding lactose or isopropyl-β-D-thiogalactopyranoside (IPTG).
   4844..4921    -  promoter       lacI promoter: lacI
   4929..5208    -  CDS            TcR (fragment): tetracycline efflux protein; tet; confers resistance to tetracycline
   5230..5248    +  promoter       T7 promoter: promoter for bacteriophage T7 RNA polymerase
   5249..5273    +  protein_bind   lac operator: The lac repressor binds to the lac operator to inhibit transcription in E. coli. This inhibition can be relieved by adding lactose or isopropyl-β-D-thiogalactopyranoside (IPTG). lac repressor encoded by lacI
   5288..5310    +  RBS            RBS: efficient ribosome binding site from bacteriophage T7 gene 10 (Olins and Rangwala, 1989)
   5318..6421    +  CDS            cyp119: CP119_SULAC - Experimental evidence at protein level: Swiss-Prot protein existence level 1. The endogenous substrate is not known. In vitro, catalyzes the H(2)O(2)-dependent epoxidation of styrene, cis-beta-methylstyrene, and cis-stilbene with retention of stereochemistry. Is able to use cumene hydroperoxide (CHP) or tert-butyl hydroperoxide (TBHP) instead of H(2)O(2) as the electron acceptor. Can also hydroxylate fatty acids such as lauric acid. From Sulfolobus acidocaldarius (strain ATCC 33909 / DSM 639 / JCM 8929 / NBRC 15157 / NCIMB 11770).
   6432..6481    +  CDS            SET1 (fragment): solubility-enhancement tag derived from T7 phage gene 10B
   6489..6536    +  terminator     T7 terminator: transcription terminator for bacteriophage T7 RNA polymerase
   6559..6663    -  CDS            TcR (fragment): tetracycline efflux protein; tet; confers resistance to tetracycline
   6711..6739    -  promoter       tet promoter: E. coli promoter for tetracycline efflux protein gene
>Addgene plasmid #66135 | pET11a+D77R/T214V | depositor full sequence | sequence record 112682 | pET11a+D77R/T214V sequence 6748 bps
TTCTTGAAGACGAAAGGGCCTCGTGATACGCCTATTTTTATAGGTTAATGTCATGATAATAATGGTTTCT
TAGACGTCAGGTGGCACTTTTCGGGGAAATGTGCGCGGAACCCCTATTTGTTTATTTTTCTAAATACATT
CAAATATGTATCCGCTCATGAGACAATAACCCTGATAAATGCTTCAATAATATTGAAAAAGGAAGAGTAT
GAGTATTCAACATTTCCGTGTCGCCCTTATTCCCTTTTTTGCGGCATTTTGCCTTCCTGTTTTTGCTCAC
CCAGAAACGCTGGTGAAAGTAAAAGATGCTGAAGATCAGTTGGGTGCACGAGTGGGTTACATCGAACTGG
ATCTCAACAGCGGTAAGATCCTTGAGAGTTTTCGCCCCGAAGAACGTTTTCCAATGATGAGCACTTTTAA
AGTTCTGCTATGTGGCGCGGTATTATCCCGTGTTGACGCCGGGCAAGAGCAACTCGGTCGCCGCATACAC
TATTCTCAGAATGACTTGGTTGAGTACTCACCAGTCACAGAAAAGCATCTTACGGATGGCATGACAGTAA
GAGAATTATGCAGTGCTGCCATAACCATGAGTGATAACACTGCGGCCAACTTACTTCTGACAACGATCGG
AGGACCGAAGGAGCTAACCGCTTTTTTGCACAACATGGGGGATCATGTAACTCGCCTTGATCGTTGGGAA
CCGGAGCTGAATGAAGCCATACCAAACGACGAGCGTGACACCACGATGCCTGCAGCAATGGCAACAACGT
TGCGCAAACTATTAACTGGCGAACTACTTACTCTAGCTTCCCGGCAACAATTAATAGACTGGATGGAGGC
GGATAAAGTTGCAGGACCACTTCTGCGCTCGGCCCTTCCGGCTGGCTGGTTTATTGCTGATAAATCTGGA
GCCGGTGAGCGTGGGTCTCGCGGTATCATTGCAGCACTGGGGCCAGATGGTAAGCCCTCCCGTATCGTAG
TTATCTACACGACGGGGAGTCAGGCAACTATGGATGAACGAAATAGACAGATCGCTGAGATAGGTGCCTC
ACTGATTAAGCATTGGTAACTGTCAGACCAAGTTTACTCATATATACTTTAGATTGATTTAAAACTTCAT
TTTTAATTTAAAAGGATCTAGGTGAAGATCCTTTTTGATAATCTCATGACCAAAATCCCTTAACGTGAGT
TTTCGTTCCACTGAGCGTCAGACCCCGTAGAAAAGATCAAAGGATCTTCTTGAGATCCTTTTTTTCTGCG
CGTAATCTGCTGCTTGCAAACAAAAAAACCACCGCTACCAGCGGTGGTTTGTTTGCCGGATCAAGAGCTA
CCAACTCTTTTTCCGAAGGTAACTGGCTTCAGCAGAGCGCAGATACCAAATACTGTCCTTCTAGTGTAGC
CGTAGTTAGGCCACCACTTCAAGAACTCTGTAGCACCGCCTACATACCTCGCTCTGCTAATCCTGTTACC
AGTGGCTGCTGCCAGTGGCGATAAGTCGTGTCTTACCGGGTTGGACTCAAGACGATAGTTACCGGATAAG
GCGCAGCGGTCGGGCTGAACGGGGGGTTCGTGCACACAGCCCAGCTTGGAGCGAACGACCTACACCGAAC
TGAGATACCTACAGCGTGAGCTATGAGAAAGCGCCACGCTTCCCGAAGGGAGAAAGGCGGACAGGTATCC
GGTAAGCGGCAGGGTCGGAACAGGAGAGCGCACGAGGGAGCTTCCAGGGGGAAACGCCTGGTATCTTTAT
AGTCCTGTCGGGTTTCGCCACCTCTGACTTGAGCGTCGATTTTTGTGATGCTCGTCAGGGGGGCGGAGCC
TATGGAAAAACGCCAGCAACGCGGCCTTTTTACGGTTCCTGGCCTTTTGCTGGCCTTTTGCTCACATGTT
CTTTCCTGCGTTATCCCCTGATTCTGTGGATAACCGTATTACCGCCTTTGAGTGAGCTGATACCGCTCGC
CGCAGCCGAACGACCGAGCGCAGCGAGTCAGTGAGCGAGGAAGCGGAAGAGCGCCTGATGCGGTATTTTC
TCCTTACGCATCTGTGCGGTATTTCACACCGCATATATGGTGCACTCTCAGTACAATCTGCTCTGATGCC
GCATAGTTAAGCCAGTATACACTCCGCTATCGCTACGTGACTGGGTCATGGCTGCGCCCCGACACCCGCC
AACACCCGCTGACGCGCCCTGACGGGCTTGTCTGCTCCCGGCATCCGCTTACAGACAAGCTGTGACCGTC
TCCGGGAGCTGCATGTGTCAGAGGTTTTCACCGTCATCACCGAAACGCGCGAGGCAGCTGCGGTAAAGCT
CATCAGCGTGGTCGTGAAGCGATTCACAGATGTCTGCCTGTTCATCCGCGTCCAGCTCGTTGAGTTTCTC
CAGAAGCGTTAATGTCTGGCTTCTGATAAAGCGGGCCATGTTAAGGGCGGTTTTTTCCTGTTTGGTCACT
GATGCCTCCGTGTAAGGGGGATTTCTGTTCATGGGGGTAATGATACCGATGAAACGAGAGAGGATGCTCA
CGATACGGGTTACTGATGATGAACATGCCCGGTTACTGGAACGTTGTGAGGGTAAACAACTGGCGGTATG
GATGCGGCGGGACCAGAGAAAAATCACTCAGGGTCAATGCCAGCGCTTCGTTAATACAGATGTAGGTGTT
CCACAGGGTAGCCAGCAGCATCCTGCGATGCAGATCCGGAACATAATGGTGCAGGGCGCTGACTTCCGCG
TTTCCAGACTTTACGAAACACGGAAACCGAAGACCATTCATGTTGTTGCTCAGGTCGCAGACGTTTTGCA
GCAGCAGTCGCTTCACGTTCGCTCGCGTATCGGTGATTCATTCTGCTAACCAGTAAGGCAACCCCGCCAG
CCTAGCCGGGTCCTCAACGACAGGAGCACGATCATGCGCACCCGTGGCCAGGACCCAACGCTGCCCGAGA
TGCGCCGCGTGCGGCTGCTGGAGATGGCGGACGCGATGGATATGTTCTGCCAAGGGTTGGTTTGCGCATT
CACAGTTCTCCGCAAGAATTGATTGGCTCCAATTCTTGGAGTGGTGAATCCGTTAGCGAGGTGCCGCCGG
CTTCCATTCAGGTCGAGGTGGCCCGGCTCCATGCACCGCGACGCAACGCGGGGAGGCAGACAAGGTATAG
GGCGGCGCCTACAATCCATGCCAACCCGTTCCATGTGCTCGCCGAGGCGGCATAAATCGCCGTGACGATC
AGCGGTCCAGTGATCGAAGTTAGGCTGGTAAGAGCCGCGAGCGATCCTTGAAGCTGTCCCTGATGGTCGT
CATCTACCTGCCTGGACAGCATGGCCTGCAACGCGGGCATCCCGATGCCGCCGGAAGCGAGAAGAATCAT
AATGGGGAAGGCCATCCAGCCTCGCGTCGCGAACGCCAGCAAGACGTAGCCCAGCGCGTCGGCCGCCATG
CCGGCGATAATGGCCTGCTTCTCGCCGAAACGTTTGGTGGCGGGACCAGTGACGAAGGCTTGAGCGAGGG
CGTGCAAGATTCCGAATACCGCAAGCGACAGGCCGATCATCGTCGCGCTCCAGCGAAAGCGGTCCTCGCC
GAAAATGACCCAGAGCGCTGCCGGCACCTGTCCTACGAGTTGCATGATAAAGAAGACAGTCATAAGTGCG
GCGACGATAGTCATGCCCCGCGCCCACCGGAAGGAGCTGACTGGGTTGAAGGCTCTCAAGGGCATCGGTC
GAGATCCCGGTGCCTAATGAGTGAGCTAACTTACATTAATTGCGTTGCGCTCACTGCCCGCTTTCCAGTC
GGGAAACCTGTCGTGCCAGCTGCATTAATGAATCGGCCAACGCGCGGGGAGAGGCGGTTTGCGTATTGGG
CGCCAGGGTGGTTTTTCTTTTCACCAGTGAGACGGGCAACAGCTGATTGCCCTTCACCGCCTGGCCCTGA
GAGAGTTGCAGCAAGCGGTCCACGCTGGTTTGCCCCAGCAGGCGAAAATCCTGTTTGATGGTGGTTAACG
GCGGGATATAACATGAGCTGTCTTCGGTATCGTCGTATCCCACTACCGAGATATCCGCACCAACGCGCAG
CCCGGACTCGGTAATGGCGCGCATTGCGCCCAGCGCCATCTGATCGTTGGCAACCAGCATCGCAGTGGGA
ACGATGCCCTCATTCAGCATTTGCATGGTTTGTTGAAAACCGGACATGGCACTCCAGTCGCCTTCCCGTT
CCGCTATCGGCTGAATTTGATTGCGAGTGAGATATTTATGCCAGCCAGCCAGACGCAGACGCGCCGAGAC
AGAACTTAATGGGCCCGCTAACAGCGCGATTTGCTGGTGACCCAATGCGACCAGATGCTCCACGCCCAGT
CGCGTACCGTCTTCATGGGAGAAAATAATACTGTTGATGGGTGTCTGGTCAGAGACATCAAGAAATAACG
CCGGAACATTAGTGCAGGCAGCTTCCACAGCAATGGCATCCTGGTCATCCAGCGGATAGTTAATGATCAG
CCCACTGACGCGTTGCGCGAGAAGATTGTGCACCGCCGCTTTACAGGCTTCGACGCCGCTTCGTTCTACC
ATCGACACCACCACGCTGGCACCCAGTTGATCGGCGCGAGATTTAATCGCCGCGACAATTTGCGACGGCG
CGTGCAGGGCCAGACTGGAGGTGGCAACGCCAATCAGCAACGACTGTTTGCCCGCCAGTTGTTGTGCCAC
GCGGTTGGGAATGTAATTCAGCTCCGCCATCGCCGCTTCCACTTTTTCCCGCGTTTTCGCAGAAACGTGG
CTGGCCTGGTTCACCACGCGGGAAACGGTCTGATAAGAGACACCGGCATACTCTGCGACATCGTATAACG
TTACTGGTTTCACATTCACCACCCTGAATTGACTCTCTTCCGGGCGCTATCATGCCATACCGCGAAAGGT
TTTGCGCCATTCGATGGTGTCCGGGATCTCGACGCTCTCCCTTATGCGACTCCTGCATTAGGAAGCAGCC
CAGTAGTAGGTTGAGGCCGTTGAGCACCGCCGCCGCAAGGAATGGTGCATGCAAGGAGATGGCGCCCAAC
AGTCCCCCGGCCACGGGGCCTGCCACCATACCCACGCCGAAACAAGCGCTCATGAGCCCGAAGTGGCGAG
CCCGATCTTCCCCATCGGTGATGTCGGCGATATAGGCGCCAGCAACCGCACCTGTGGCGCCGGTGATGCC
GGCCACGATGCGTCCGGCGTAGAGGATCGAGATCTCGATCCCGCGAAATTAATACGACTCACTATAGGGG
AATTGTGAGCGGATAACAATTCCCCTCTAGAAATAATTTTGTTTAACTTTAAGAAGGAGATATACATATG
TATGACTGGTTTAGTGAGATGAGAAAGAAAGACCCAGTGTATTATGACGGAAACATTTGGCAGGTGTTTT
CCTATAGGTACACAAAGGAGGTTTTAAACAACTTTTCGAAATTCTCCTCAGATCTTACAGGTTACCACGA
AAGGCTTGAGGACCTAAGGAACGGTAAAATAAGGTTCGACATCCCCACTAGGTATACCATGCTGACCTCA
GATCCCCCTCTCCATAGAGAGTTAAGATCAATGTCAGCAGATATATTCTCGCCTCAAAAGCTACAGACAC
TTGAGACATTTATTAGGGAGACCACCAGAAGCCTATTAGACTCAATTGACCCTAGGGAAGACGACATAGT
GAAGAAGTTAGCTGTTCCACTACCAATAATAGTTATCTCAAAAATATTGGGTCTCCCAATTGAAGATAAG
GAGAAGTTCAAAGAGTGGTCAGACTTAGTCGCATTCAGGTTGGGTAAGCCTGGAGAAATATTTGAGCTAG
GTAAGAAGTACCTTGAGTTAATAGGTTATGTGAAGGATCATCTAAATTCAGGGACCGAAGTGGTCAGCAG
AGTTGTCAACTCAAACCTCTCAGACATAGAGAAACTCGGATACATTATTTTACTTCTCATAGCGGGTAAT
GAGACTGTGACTAACTTAATATCAAACTCTGTTATTGACTTCACTAGGTTTAACCTGTGGCAGAGGATAA
GGGAAGAGAACCTCTACCTTAAGGCTATCGAAGAGGCTTTAAGGTATTCTCCTCCTGTGATGAGGACTGT
AAGAAAGACTAAGGAAAGAGTGAAATTGGGTGATCAGACTATTGAAGAGGGAGAGTACGTTAGAGTATGG
ATAGCCTCAGCAAACAGGGACGAGGAGGTGTTTCATGACGGAGAGAAGTTCATCCCTGACAGGAATCCGA
ACCCACACTTAAGCTTTGGGTCTGGAATACATCTGTGTTTAGGTGCTCCTTTGGCTAGATTAGAGGCAAG
AATAGCAATTGAGGAATTTTCAAAAAGGTTTAGGCACATTGAGATATTGGATACTGAAAAAGTTCCAAAT
GAAGTGCTGAATGGTTATAAGAGACTAGTGGTCAGGTTGAAGAGTAATGAATAAGGATCCGGCTGCTAAC
AAAGCCCGAAAGGAAGCTGAGTTGGCTGCTGCCACCGCTGAGCAATAACTAGCATAACCCCTTGGGGCCT
CTAAACGGGTCTTGAGGGGTTTTTTGCTGAAAGGAGGAACTATATCCGGATATCCCGCAAGAGGCCCGGC
AGTACCGGCATAACCAAGCCTATGCCTACAGCATCCAGGGTGACGGTGCCGAGGATGACGATGAGCGCAT
TGTTAGATTTCATACACGGTGCCTGACTGCGTTAGCAATTTAACTGTGATAAACTACCGCATTAAAGCTT
ATCGATGATAAGCTGTCAAACATGAGAA
