>Addgene plasmid #66135 | pET11a+D77R/T214V | addgene partial sequence | sequence record 117537 | T7term 5'-GCTAGTTATTGCTCAGCGG-3'
TTGTAGCAGCCGGATCCTTATTCATTACTCTTCAACCTGACCACTAGTCTCTTATAACCATTCAGCACTT
CATTTGGAACTTTTTCAGTATCCAATATCTCAATGTGCCTAAACCTTTTTGAAAATTCCTCAATTGCTAT
TCTTGCCTCTAATCTAGCCAAAGGAGCACCTAAACACAGATGTATTCCAGACCCAAAGCTTAAGTGTGGG
TTCGGATTCCTGTCAGGGATGAACTTCTCTCCGTCATGAAACACCTCCTCGTCCCTGTTTGCTGAGGCTA
TCCATACTCTAACGTACTCTCCCTCTTCAATAGTCTGATCACCCAATTTCACTCTTTCCTTAGTCTTTCT
TACAGTCCTCATCACAGGAGGAGAATACCTTAAAGCCTCTTCGATAGCCTTAAGGTAGAGGTTCTCTTCC
CTTATCCTCTGCCACAGGTTAAACCTAGTGAAGTCAATAACAGAGTTTGATATTAAGTTAGTCACAGTCT
CATTACCCGCTATGAGAAGTAAAATAATGTATCCGAGTTTCTCTATGTCTGAGAGGTTTGAGTTGACAAC
TCTGCTGACCACTTCGGTCCCTGAATTTAGATGATCCTTCACATAACCTATTAACTCAAGGTACTTCTTA
CCTAGCTCAAATATTTCTCCAGGCTTACCCAACCTGAATGCGACTAAGTCTGACCACTCTTTGAACTTCT
CCTTATCTTCAATTGGGAGACCCAATATTTTTGAGATAACTATTATTGGTAGTGGAACAGCTAACTTCTT
CACTATGTCGTCTTCCCTAGGGTCAATTGAGTCTAATAGGCTTCTGGTGGTCTCCCTAATAAATGTCTCA
AGTGTCTGTAGCTTTTGAGGCGAGAATATATCTGCTGACATTGATCTTAACTCTCTATGGAGAGGGGGAT
CTGAGGTCAGCATGG
